Addgene plasmid #41261: TAL3087
Depositing lab: Keith Joung. Depositing organization: Massachusetts General Hospital. Publication: Targeted gene disruption in somatic zebrafish cells using engineered TALENs. Sander JD, Cade L, Khayter C, Reyon D, Peterson RT, Joung JK, Yeh JR. Nat Biotechnol. 2011 Aug 5;29(8):697-8. doi: 10.1038/nbt.1934. PubMed 21822241.
Backbone
  Vector backbone: JDS74
  Backbone manufacturer: Addgene plasmid #32288
  Backbone size w/o insert (bp): 6447
  Vector type: Mammalian Expression ; T7
Growth in bacteria
  Bacterial resistance: Ampicillin, 100 μg/mL
  Growth temperature: 37°C
  Growth strain: XL1 Blue
  Copy number: High Copy
Gene/Insert
  Gene/Insert name: ZebrafishCommunity-ghsrb-Right (alt name: ghsrb)
  Species: D. rerio (zebrafish)
  Insert size (bp): 1640
  Entrez Gene: ghsrb (a.k.a. si:dkey-83f6.2)
  Promoter: CMV
  Tag / fusion protein: 3X Flag (N terminal on backbone); WT FOKI (C terminal on backbone)
  Cloning method: Restriction Enzyme; 5′ cloning site N/A (destroyed during cloning); 3′ cloning site N/A (destroyed during cloning)
  Sequencing primers: 5′ CMV-F; 3′ BGH-rev
Terms and licenses: Academic/Nonprofit Terms; Industry Terms: Not Available to Industry
Depositor comments: Target binding site: TGTTCTCAGCGCATAAAG It is strongly recommended that users perform a diagnostic digest to verify this plasmid prior to use. For example, a double digest of the plasmid with BamHI and KpnI should result in two bands at 2.3kb and 5.8kb.
How to cite: TAL3087 was a gift from Keith Joung (Addgene plasmid # 41261 ; http://n2t.net/addgene:41261 ; RRID:Addgene_41261)
