[The description below was written by a language model from this plasmid's Addgene catalogue record.]
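Description:
TAL3087 is a TALEN expression plasmid encoding the right-hand monomer of a nuclease pair designed against the zebrafish (D. rerio) gene ghsrb. It is built on the JDS74 backbone (about 6.4 kb without insert), a vector classed as mammalian expression with a T7 promoter. It is maintained in E. coli as a high-copy plasmid under ampicillin selection.

The roughly 1.6 kb insert is not ghsrb coding sequence. It is an engineered array of TAL effector repeats assembled to recognise a specific binding site within that gene, and the restriction sites used to insert it were destroyed during cloning. The backbone supplies the flanking parts of the open reading frame: an N-terminal 3X FLAG epitope for detecting the protein and a C-terminal wild-type FokI nuclease domain. FokI cleaves only as a dimer. This right monomer must therefore be used with a matching left-hand TALEN that binds the opposite strand nearby, so that the two FokI domains meet over the spacer and make a double-strand break. Error-prone repair of that break can produce insertions or deletions that disrupt the gene.

The CMV promoter drives expression in transfected cells. The T7 designation indicates that the same cassette can serve as a template for in vitro transcription, which would yield TALEN mRNA of the kind typically injected into zebrafish embryos. The sequencing primer listed for the 3′ end suggests a BGH polyadenylation region downstream, although no feature table is provided to confirm this. The construct belongs to a community set of TALENs made for targeted gene disruption in zebrafish somatic cells, and the depositor advises checking the plasmid by diagnostic digest before use.
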