>Addgene plasmid #41261 | TAL3087 | depositor partial sequence | sequence record 54900 | TAL3087 sequence 2430 bps
TCTAGAGCTAGCACCATGGACTACAAAGACCATGACGGTGATTATAAAGATCATGACATCGATTACAAGG
ATGACGATGACAAGATGGCCCCCAAGAAGAAGAGGAAGGTGGGCATTCACCGCGGGGTACCTATGGTGGA
CTTGAGGACACTCGGTTATTCGCAACAGCAACAGGAGAAAATCAAGCCTAAGGTCAGGAGCACCGTCGCG
CAACACCACGAGGCGCTTGTGGGGCATGGCTTCACTCATGCGCATATTGTCGCGCTTTCACAGCACCCTG
CGGCGCTTGGGACGGTGGCTGTCAAATACCAAGATATGATTGCGGCCCTGCCCGAAGCCACGCACGAGGC
AATTGTAGGGGTCGGTAAACAGTGGTCGGGAGCGCGAGCACTTGAGGCGCTGCTGACTGTGGCGGGTGAG
CTTAGGGGGCCTCCGCTCCAGCTCGACACCGGGCAGCTGCTGAAGATCGCGAAGAGAGGGGGAGTAACAG
CGGTAGAGGCAGTGCACGCCTGGCGCAATGCGCTCACCGGGGCCCCCTTGAACCTGACCCCAGACCAGGT
AGTCGCAATCGCGAACAATAATGGGGGAAAGCAAGCCCTGGAAACCGTGCAAAGGTTGTTGCCGGTCCTT
TGTCAAGACCACGGCCTTACACCGGAGCAAGTCGTGGCCATTGCAAGCAATGGGGGTGGCAAACAGGCTC
TTGAGACGGTTCAGAGACTTCTCCCAGTTCTCTGTCAAGCCCACGGGCTGACTCCCGATCAAGTTGTAGC
GATTGCGTCCAACGGTGGAGGGAAACAAGCATTGGAGACTGTCCAACGGCTCCTTCCCGTGTTGTGTCAA
GCCCACGGTTTGACGCCTGCACAAGTGGTCGCCATCGCCAGCCATGATGGCGGTAAGCAGGCGCTGGAAA
CAGTACAGCGCCTGCTGCCTGTACTGTGCCAGGATCATGGACTGACCCCAGACCAGGTAGTCGCAATCGC
GTCAAACGGAGGGGGAAAGCAAGCCCTGGAAACCGTGCAAAGGTTGTTGCCGGTCCTTTGTCAAGACCAC
GGCCTTACACCGGAGCAAGTCGTGGCCATTGCATCCCACGACGGTGGCAAACAGGCTCTTGAGACGGTTC
AGAGACTTCTCCCAGTTCTCTGTCAAGCCCACGGGCTGACTCCCGATCAAGTTGTAGCGATTGCGTCGAA
CATTGGAGGGAAACAAGCATTGGAGACTGTCCAACGGCTCCTTCCCGTGTTGTGTCAAGCCCACGGTTTG
ACGCCTGCACAAGTGGTCGCCATCGCCAACAACAACGGCGGTAAGCAGGCGCTGGAAACAGTACAGCGCC
TGCTGCCTGTACTGTGCCAGGATCATGGACTGACCCCAGACCAGGTAGTCGCAATCGCGTCACATGACGG
GGGAAAGCAAGCCCTGGAAACCGTGCAAAGGTTGTTGCCGGTCCTTTGTCAAGACCACGGCCTTACACCG
GAGCAAGTCGTGGCCATTGCAAATAATAACGGTGGCAAACAGGCTCTTGAGACGGTTCAGAGACTTCTCC
CAGTTCTCTGTCAAGCCCACGGGCTGACTCCCGATCAAGTTGTAGCGATTGCGTCGCATGACGGAGGGAA
ACAAGCATTGGAGACTGTCCAACGGCTCCTTCCCGTGTTGTGTCAAGCCCACGGTTTGACGCCTGCACAA
GTGGTCGCCATCGCCTCCAATATTGGCGGTAAGCAGGCGCTGGAAACAGTACAGCGCCTGCTGCCTGTAC
TGTGCCAGGATCATGGACTGACCCCAGACCAGGTAGTCGCAATCGCGTCAAACGGAGGGGGAAAGCAAGC
CCTGGAAACCGTGCAAAGGTTGTTGCCGGTCCTTTGTCAAGACCACGGCCTTACACCGGAGCAAGTCGTG
GCCATTGCAAGCAACATCGGTGGCAAACAGGCTCTTGAGACGGTTCAGAGACTTCTCCCAGTTCTCTGTC
AAGCCCACGGGCTGACTCCCGATCAAGTTGTAGCGATTGCGTCGAACATTGGAGGGAAACAAGCATTGGA
GACTGTCCAACGGCTCCTTCCCGTGTTGTGTCAAGCCCACGGTTTGACGCCTGCACAAGTGGTCGCCATC
GCCTCCAATATTGGCGGTAAGCAGGCGCTGGAAACAGTACAGCGCCTGCTGCCTGTACTGTGCCAGGATC
ATGGACTGACACCCGAACAGGTGGTCGCCATTGCTAATAATAACGGAGGACGGCCAGCCTTGGAGTCCAT
CGTAGCCCAATTGTCCAGGCCCGATCCCGCGTTGGCTGCGTTAACGAATGACCATCTGGTGGCGTTGGCA
TGTCTTGGTGGACGACCCGCGCTCGATGCAGTCAAAAAGGGTCTGCCTCATGCTCCCGCATTGATCAAAA
GAACCAACCGGCGGATTCCCGAGAGAACTTCCCATCGAGTCGCGGGATCC
