>Addgene plasmid #41261 | TAL3087 | addgene partial sequence | sequence record 56103 | JDS-TALEN-F 5'-TAGGGGTCGGTAAACAGTGG-3'
GGGTGAGCTTAGGGGGCCTCCGCTCCAGCTCGACACCGGGCAGCTGCTGAAGATCGCGAAGAGAGGGGGA
GTAACAGCGGTAGAGGCAGTGCACGCCTGGCGCAATGCGCTCACCGGGGCCCCCTTGAACCTGACCCCAG
ACCAGGTAGTCGCAATCGCGAACAATAATGGGGGAAAGCAAGCCCTGGAAACCGTGCAAAGGTTGTTGCC
GGTCCTTTGTCAAGACCACGGCCTTACACCGGAGCAAGTCGTGGCCATTGCAAGCAATGGGGGTGGCAAA
CAGGCTCTTGAGACGGTTCAGAGACTTCTCCCAGTTCTCTGTCAAGCCCACGGGCTGACTCCCGATCAAG
TTGTAGCGATTGCGTCCAACGGTGGAGGGAAACAAGCATTGGAGACTGTCCAACGGCTCCTTCCCGTGTT
GTGTCAAGCCCACGGTTTGACGCCTGCACAAGTGGTCGCCATCGCCAGCCATGATGGCGGTAAGCAGGCG
CTGGAAACAGTACAGCGCCTGCTGCCTGTACTGTGCCAGGATCATGGACTGACCCCAGACCAGGTAGTCG
CAATCGCGTCAAACGGAGGGGGAAAGCAAGCCCTGGAAACCGTGCAAAGGTTGTTGCCGGTCCTTTGTCA
AGACCACGGCCTTACACCGGAGCAAGTCGTGGCCATTGCATCCCACGACGGTGGCAAACAGGCTCTTGAG
ACGGTTCAGAGACTTCTCCCAGTTCTCTGTCAAGCCCACGGGCTGACTCCCGATCAAGTTGTAGCGATTG
CGTCGAACATTGGAGGGAAACAAGCATTGGAGACTGTCCAACGGCTCC
